>Addgene plasmid #15464 | Dopamine Receptor D1 Flag | addgene partial sequence | sequence record 21948 | CMV-F 5'-CGCAAATGGGCGGTAGGCGTG-3'
AGCTCTCCCTATCAGTGATAGAGATCTCCCTATCAGTGATAGAGATCGTCGACGAGCTCGTTTAGTGAAC
CGTCAGATCGCCTGGAGACGCCATCCACGCTGTTTTGACCTCCATAGAAGACACCGGGACCGATCCAGCC
TCCGGACTCTAGCGTTTAAACTTAAGCTTGGTACCGAGCTCGGATCCATGAGGACTCTGAACACCTCTGC
CATGGACGGGACTGGGCTGGTGGTGGAGAGGGACTTCTCTGTTCGTATCCTCACTGCCTGTTTCCTGTCG
CTGCTCATCCTGTCCACGCTCCTGGGGAACACGCTGGTCTGTGCTGCCGTTATCAGGTTCCGACACCTGC
GGTCCAAGGTGACCAACTTCTTTGTCATCTCCTTGGCTGTGTCAGATCTCTTGGCGGCCGTCCTGGTCAT
GCCCTGGAAGGCAGTGGCTGAGATTGCTGGCTTCTGGCCCTTTGGGTCCTTCTGTAACATCTGGGTGGCC
TTTGACATCATGTGCTCCACTGCATCCATCCTCAACCTCTGTGTGATCAGCGTGGACAGGTATTGGGCTA
TCTCCAGCCCTTTCCGGTATGAGAGAAAGATGACCCCCAAGGCAGCCTTCATCCTGATCAGTGTGGCATG
GACCTTGTCTGTACTCATCTCCTTCATCCCAGTGCAGCTCAGCTGGCACAAGGCAAAACCCACAAGCCCC
TCTGATGGAAATGCCACTTCCCTGGCTGAGACCATAGACAACTGTGACTCCAGCCTCAGCAGGACATATG
CCATCTCATCCT
