>Addgene plasmid #15464 | Dopamine Receptor D1 Flag | addgene partial sequence | sequence record 49629 | BGH-Rev 5'-TAGAAGGCACAGTCGAGG-3'
GGCCCTCACTTGTCATCGTCGTCCTTGTAGTCCTCGAGCGGCCGCTTAGGTTGGGTGCTGACCGTTTTGT
GTGATGGGTTGGATCTTCTCCAGAGAGACGTCAGTGTCATAGTCCAATATGACCGATAGGGCTGGGGACA
GCTTCTCCAAGGGTCTGGCGATGCCAGCTGCCTCCTCCTTTTTCAGGTCCTCAGAGGAGCCCACAGCATG
TGGGATCAGGTAAACCAGATTGCACTCCTTGGAGATGGAGCCTCGTGGCTCATGATGGCTGGAAAACATC
GCGGCCCCATTGTTATTGATACTCACCGTCTCTATGGCATTATTCGTCGCAGGGCAAAGTCTGTAGCATC
CTAAGAGGGTTGAAAATGCCTTCCGAAAATCAGCATTAAAGGCATAAATGATGGGGTTCAAGGATGAATT
AGCCCACCCAAACCACACAAGCACGTCAAAGGTGTTGGAATCAATGCAGAAGGGCTGCGTCTCCCCAGAC
CCACAGAAGGGCAAAATGCAGTTCAAGATGAAGACAGGTAGCCAACAGCACACAAACACACCCATGATCA
CCGACAGAGTCTTCAGGACTTTAGTTTCTCTTTTGAAGGACATCTTAAAAGAACTTTCCGGTTGAGAACA
TTCGACAGGCTTTCCATTACCTGTGGTGGTCTGGCAATTCTTGGCGTGGACTGCTGCCCTCTCCAAGGCC
GCAATGCGCCGTATTTGTTTCTGAGCAATCCTGTAGATC
