[The description below was written by a language model from this plasmid's Addgene catalogue record.]
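Description:
Dopamine Receptor D1 Flag is a mammalian expression plasmid carrying the human dopamine D1 receptor coding sequence (DRD1, about 1.3 kb) in the commercial pcDNA5/FRT/TO backbone (about 5.1 kb without insert). The receptor cDNA was inserted by restriction cloning between BamHI and NotI sites, both of which remain intact, and the record lists a FLAG epitope at the C terminus, which allows detection or immunoprecipitation of the receptor with anti-FLAG antibodies. The plasmid is maintained in E. coli as a high-copy vector under ampicillin selection.

No feature table accompanies the record, so the regulatory elements are not explicitly annotated. However, the listed sequencing primers (CMV forward and BGH reverse) are consistent with the standard layout of this backbone, in which the insert sits between a CMV promoter and the bovine growth hormone polyadenylation signal. In pcDNA5/FRT/TO generally, the CMV promoter carries tetracycline operator sites, so expression is repressed in cells that supply the Tet repressor and induced by tetracycline, while behaving constitutively in ordinary cell lines. The backbone also contains an FRT site that permits Flp recombinase-mediated integration into a matching genomic FRT locus to produce isogenic stable lines, with hygromycin resistance becoming active on correct integration.

The associated publication concerns inhibition of D1 receptor signaling by the scaffold protein PSD-95, so the construct is suited to expressing tagged D1 receptor in cultured mammalian cells for studies of receptor signaling, trafficking and protein interactions. The record does not state whether it was used for transient or stable, inducible expression.
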