Addgene plasmid #15464: Dopamine Receptor D1 Flag
Depositing lab: Wei-dong Yao. Depositing organization: Harvard Medical School. Publication: Inhibition of the dopamine D1 receptor signaling by PSD-95. Zhang J, Vinuela A, Neely MH, Hallett PJ, Grant SG, Miller GM, Isacson O, Caron MG, Yao WD. J Biol Chem. 2007 May 25. 282(21):15778-89. 10.1074/jbc.M611485200 PubMed 17369255.
Backbone
  Vector backbone: pcDNA5/FRT/TO
  Backbone manufacturer: Invitrogen
  Backbone size w/o insert (bp): 5137
  Vector type: Mammalian Expression
Growth in bacteria
  Bacterial resistance: Ampicillin, 100 μg/mL
  Growth temperature: 37°C
  Growth strain: DH5alpha
  Copy number: High Copy
Gene/Insert
  Gene/Insert name: Dopamine Receptor D1
  Species: H. sapiens (human)
  Insert size (bp): 1340
  GenBank ID: NM_000794
  Entrez Gene: DRD1 (a.k.a. D1R, DADR, DRD1A)
  Tag / fusion protein: FLAG (C terminal on backbone)
  Cloning method: Restriction Enzyme; 5′ cloning site BamHI (not destroyed); 3′ cloning site NotI (not destroyed)
  Sequencing primers: 5′ CMV; 3′ BGH rev
Terms and licenses: Academic/Nonprofit Terms; Industry Terms: Not Available to Industry
How to cite: Dopamine Receptor D1 Flag was a gift from Wei-dong Yao (Addgene plasmid # 15464)
